>Addgene plasmid #29270 | pEMS1593 | addgene partial sequence | sequence record 38878 | LacZ-R 5'-GACAGTATCGGCCTCAGGAA-3'
GCTTCTGGTGCCGGAAACCAGGCAAAGCGCCATTCGCCATTCAGGCTGCGCAACTGTTGGGAAGGGCGAT
CGGTGCGGGCCTCTTCGCTATTACGCCAGCTGGCGAAAGGGGGATGTGCTGCAAGGCGATTAAGTTGGGT
AACGCCAGGGTTTTCCCAGTCACGACGTTGTAAAACGACGGGATCCGCCATGGTGGCGGAAGTTCCTATA
CCTTTTGAAGAATAGGAACTTCGGAATAGGAACTTCCTGTGGAGAGAAAGGCAAAGTGGATGTCAGTAAG
ACCAATAGGTGCCTATCAGAAACGCAAGAGTCTTCTCTGTCTCGACAAGCCCAGTTTCTATTGGTCTCCT
TAAACCTGTCTTGTAACCTTGATACTTACGGCGCGCCACGCGTGGGCGGCGGACTAGCGGGCGGCGGCGC
CGGCTGTAGCCCGGAGAAACGCGCCGGCTGCGCCTGCGCACTGTGCCGCCGATGCCGGCCCGGGAAGGGC
AGCTGCCCGCAGCTGCGCGCCGCCTGCCAGTTCTCGCGAGAACTCCGGCCCGCCCTGTTGCTGTCCGGAA
TTTGGCGGGAGCGCCCCGCCCGCCCGCCCCTCCCCGCCCCTCGGGGACATCCGGGCTCTGAGCCAGACTC
TGTGCCGGGCGGGGGCCGGGAAGGGGTGGGAGAAGTCGCCGCCCGCGTCTGTCCAAACTTAGTCCCAAAC
TCAGGAGGTTCCTGTCCCAAGAAGCAATGTAAA
