>Addgene plasmid #29270 | pEMS1593 | addgene partial sequence | sequence record 39105 | pEMS1307-fwd 5'-ccgcacgtctaagaaaccat-3'
TCGAGCTCCTAGGGCCCGCTACTCGCCTTACACTGGCCGAGGGTCGCGCAGGATCAAGGTGGGGAGAGAT
CTTGGTGCGATTTCCACCCTCCCCTTTCCCGAGCTCTGAGCCGAGTTTCTCCCCACCATCGCCACTTTAC
CCTCACTTCTTGCTCCTATCTCTGGGCAGCCACTTCCCCTACTAAGTTAAAGTCATTGTGCTTTGCATCT
GACAAGGTCATTGGGAAAGACAGCAGACTAGTCTCTACAGGGACCCTTCCCGGAAACCCAGGCTGAAGAC
TCGGGGTCCACCCTCCACCCCAGCCTGTCACGCTGATTACAAGCCCTGAGTCTGGGCATCCTCGCACAGC
CTCAGGCAGGCCTGGCTCCAAAGGGGCTCACAGAGACCAGGAGGTATTTTCAGAGCTGGAGGGGGAATGG
CAGTGGGTTCACCCTATCCTCTGAGGGCAAGCAGGACAAAGCGCTCTCGGGCTGCCAGGAAGGGCATGGA
CCAACTTAGAAGCGGGGCTTACGCAAGCTGGGATGTAGGCCACCAATTCCCTTTCCATCTTTAGCATCTG
GGGTCCCCAAGGCGGCCTGGAAAGGAGCACAGGTCCAGGAGGAGAAGTGGGGAGACCCAGGCCCCCCTAT
GCTCATTCAAGGAAAAAAACTTCCTTCTCTAACTTCTGAGGGCTCTTAGAGCCTCCAAGGCTGCTCAGGG
CCCCCTCCTGTCTCATGTTGGGGAATTTAA
