[The description below was written by a language model from this plasmid's Addgene catalogue record.]
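Description:
pEMS1593 is a plasmid from the Pleiades Promoter Project, built on the large pEMS1313 backbone (about 18.8 kb without insert) and carrying the human MiniPromoter Ple122. Ple122 is a roughly 2.2 kb designed regulatory sequence derived from the human ICMT (isoprenylcysteine carboxyl methyltransferase) locus. It is a promoter element rather than the ICMT coding sequence. It was cloned by restriction digestion between AvrII and MluI sites, and the record does not say whether those sites survived cloning. The plasmid is maintained at high copy in standard E. coli cloning strains under ampicillin selection. No origin of replication or other backbone features are listed, and no feature table is provided, so what accounts for the backbone's large size is not stated in the record.

Downstream of the MiniPromoter, the backbone supplies an intron-lacZ-NLS reporter. In this arrangement Ple122 drives transcription of a beta-galactosidase gene. The intron is the kind of element generally included to improve expression of a transgene in mammalian cells, and the nuclear localisation signal concentrates the enzyme in the nucleus, so that expressing cells can be picked out individually by histochemical staining. The construct therefore reports where and in which cell types the small human ICMT-derived promoter is active. The associated work characterised MiniPromoter expression patterns for targeted central nervous system delivery and examined their compatibility with adeno-associated viral vectors.

The depositor notes that the insert was not sequence-confirmed. The recorded sequence reflects the initial cloning design, so the ends may differ and internal SNPs may be present.
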