Addgene plasmid #29270: pEMS1593
Purpose: Pleiades (Ple) MiniPromoter expression pattern described in de Leeuw et al., MTM, 2014 (PMID: 24761428).
Depositing lab: Elizabeth Simpson. Depositing organization: University of British Columbia. Publication: Targeted CNS Delivery Using Human MiniPromoters and Demonstrated Compatibility with Adeno-Associated Viral Vectors. de Leeuw CN, Dyka FM, Boye SL, Laprise S, Zhou M, Chou AY, Borretta L, McInerny SC, Banks KG, Portales-Casamar E, Swanson MI, D'Souza CA, Boye SE, Jones SJ, Holt RA, Goldowitz D, Hauswirth WW, Wasserman WW, Simpson EM. Mol Ther Methods Clin Dev. 2014 Jan 8;1:5. 10.1038/mtm.2013.5 PubMed 24761428.
Backbone
  Vector backbone: pEMS1313
  Backbone size w/o insert (bp): 18843
  Vector type: Pleiades Promoter Project [sic, Pleaides Plieades]
Growth in bacteria
  Bacterial resistance: Ampicillin, 100 μg/mL
  Growth temperature: 37°C
  Growth strain: DH5alpha
  Growth instructions: DH10B
  Copy number: High Copy
Gene/Insert
  Gene/Insert name: Ple122 (alt names: ICMT; isoprenylcysteine carboxyl methyltransferase)
  Species: H. sapiens (human)
  Insert size (bp): 2222
  Entrez Gene: ICMT (a.k.a. HSTE14, MST098, MSTP098, PCCMT, PCMT, PPMT)
  Tag / fusion protein: Intron-LacZ-NLS (C terminal on backbone)
  Cloning method: Restriction Enzyme; 5′ cloning site AvrII (unknown if destroyed); 3′ cloning site MluI (unknown if destroyed)
  Sequencing primers: 5′ Unknown
Terms and licenses: Academic/Nonprofit Terms; Industry Terms
Depositor comments: Insert was not sequence confirmed, ends may be different and may contain some internal SNPs (sequence is based on initial cloning design, and not necessarirly final cloning design)
How to cite: pEMS1593 was a gift from Elizabeth Simpson (Addgene plasmid # 29270 ; http://n2t.net/addgene:29270 ; RRID:Addgene_29270)
